>Addgene plasmid #83913 | pLentiCRISPRv1-sgPHGDH-G5 | depositor full sequence | sequence record 160833 | 5'LTR 1..413 psi 464..601 gag 568..932 RRE 1078..1319 hU6 1717..1961 chimeric RNA backbone 1 (BsmBI) 1986..2067 cPPT 2109..2226
TTAATGTAGTCTTATGCAATACTCTTGTAGTCTTGCAACATGGTAACGATGAGTTAGCAACATGCCTTAC
AAGGAGAGAAAAAGCACCGTGCATGCCGATTGGTGGAAGTAAGGTGGTACGATCGTGCCTTATTAGGAAG
GCAACAGACGGGTCTGACATGGATTGGACGAACCACTGAATTGCCGCATTGCAGAGATATTGTATTTAAG
TGCCTAGCTCGATACATAAACGGGTCTCTCTGGTTAGACCAGATCTGAGCCTGGGAGCTCTCTGGCTAAC
TAGGGAACCCACTGCTTAAGCCTCAATAAAGCTTGCCTTGAGTGCTTCAAGTAGTGTGTGCCCGTCTGTT
GTGTGACTCTGGTAACTAGAGATCCCTCAGACCCTTTTAGTCAGTGTGGAAAATCTCTAGCAGTGGCGCC
CGAACAGGGACTTGAAAGCGAAAGGGAAACCAGAGGAGCTCTCTCGACGCAGGACTCGGCTTGCTGAAGC
GCGCACGGCAAGAGGCGAGGGGCGGCGACTGGTGAGTACGCCAAAAATTTTGACTAGCGGAGGCTAGAAG
GAGAGAGATGGGTGCGAGAGCGTCAGTATTAAGCGGGGGAGAATTAGATCGCGATGGGAAAAAATTCGGT
TAAGGCCAGGGGGAAAGAAAAAATATAAATTAAAACATATAGTATGGGCAAGCAGGGAGCTAGAACGATT
CGCAGTTAATCCTGGCCTGTTAGAAACATCAGAAGGCTGTAGACAAATACTGGGACAGCTACAACCATCC
CTTCAGACAGGATCAGAAGAACTTAGATCATTATATAATACAGTAGCAACCCTCTATTGTGTGCATCAAA
GGATAGAGATAAAAGACACCAAGGAAGCTTTAGACAAGATAGAGGAAGAGCAAAACAAAAGTAAGACCAC
CGCACAGCAAGCGGCCGCTGATCTTCAGACCTGGAGGAGGAGATATGAGGGACAATTGGAGAAGTGAATT
ATATAAATATAAAGTAGTAAAAATTGAACCATTAGGAGTAGCACCCACCAAGGCAAAGAGAAGAGTGGTG
CAGAGAGAAAAAAGAGCAGTGGGAATAGGAGCTTTGTTCCTTGGGTTCTTGGGAGCAGCAGGAAGCACTA
TGGGCGCAGCGTCAATGACGCTGACGGTACAGGCCAGACAATTATTGTCTGGTATAGTGCAGCAGCAGAA
CAATTTGCTGAGGGCTATTGAGGCGCAACAGCATCTGTTGCAACTCACAGTCTGGGGCATCAAGCAGCTC
CAGGCAAGAATCCTGGCTGTGGAAAGATACCTAAAGGATCAACAGCTCCTGGGGATTTGGGGTTGCTCTG
GAAAACTCATTTGCACCACTGCTGTGCCTTGGAATGCTAGTTGGAGTAATAAATCTCTGGAACAGATTTG
GAATCACACGACCTGGATGGAGTGGGACAGAGAAATTAACAATTACACAAGCTTAATACACTCCTTAATT
GAAGAATCGCAAAACCAGCAAGAAAAGAATGAACAAGAATTATTGGAATTAGATAAATGGGCAAGTTTGT
GGAATTGGTTTAACATAACAAATTGGCTGTGGTATATAAAATTATTCATAATGATAGTAGGAGGCTTGGT
AGGTTTAAGAATAGTTTTTGCTGTACTTTCTATAGTGAATAGAGTTAGGCAGGGATATTCACCATTATCG
TTTCAGACCCACCTCCCAACCCCGAGGGGACCCAGAGAGGGCCTATTTCCCATGATTCCTTCATATTTGC
ATATACGATACAAGGCTGTTAGAGAGATAATTAGAATTAATTTGACTGTAAACACAAAGATATTAGTACA
AAATACGTGACGTAGAAAGTAATAATTTCTTGGGTAGTTTGCAGTTTTAAAATTATGTTTTAAAATGGAC
TATCATATGCTTACCGTAACTTGAAAGTATTTCGATTTCTTGGCTTTATATATCTTGTGGAAAGGACGAA
ACACCGGCTTCTGCCAGACCAATCCAGTTTTAGAGCTAGAAATAGCAAGTTAAAATAAGGCTAGTCCGTT
ATCAACTTGAAAAAGTGGCACCGAGTCGGTGCTTTTTTGAATTCTAGATCTTGAGACAAATGGCAGTATT
CATCCACAATTTTAAAAGAAAAGGGGGGATTGGGGGGTACAGTGCAGGGGAAAGAATAGTAGACATAATA
GCAACAGACATACAAACTAAAGAATTACAAAAACAAATTACAAAAATTCAAAATTTTCGGGTTTATTACA
GGGACAGCAGAGATCCACTTTGGCGCCGGCTCGAGTGGCTCCGGTGCCCGTCAGTGGGCAGAGCGCACAT
CGCCCACAGTCCCCGAGAAGTTGGGGGGAGGGGTCGGCAATTGAACCGGTGCCTAGAGAAGGTGGCGCGG
GGTAAACTGGGAAAGTGATGTCGTGTACTGGCTCCGCCTTTTTCCCGAGGGTGGGGGAGAACCGTATATA
AGTGCAGTAGTCGCCGTGAACGTTCTTTTTCGCAACGGGTTTGCCGCCAGAACACAGGTGTCGTGACGCG
GGATCCGCCACCATGGATTACAAAGACGATGACGATAAGATGGCCCCAAAGAAGAAGCGGAAGGTCGGTA
TCCACGGAGTCCCAGCAGCCGACAAGAAGTACAGCATCGGCCTGGACATCGGCACCAACTCTGTGGGCTG
GGCCGTGATCACCGACGAGTACAAGGTGCCCAGCAAGAAATTCAAGGTGCTGGGCAACACCGACCGGCAC
AGCATCAAGAAGAACCTGATCGGAGCCCTGCTGTTCGACAGCGGCGAAACAGCCGAGGCCACCCGGCTGA
AGAGAACCGCCAGAAGAAGATACACCAGACGGAAGAACCGGATCTGCTATCTGCAAGAGATCTTCAGCAA
CGAGATGGCCAAGGTGGACGACAGCTTCTTCCACAGACTGGAAGAGTCCTTCCTGGTGGAAGAGGATAAG
AAGCACGAGCGGCACCCCATCTTCGGCAACATCGTGGACGAGGTGGCCTACCACGAGAAGTACCCCACCA
TCTACCACCTGAGAAAGAAACTGGTGGACAGCACCGACAAGGCCGACCTGCGGCTGATCTATCTGGCCCT
GGCCCACATGATCAAGTTCCGGGGCCACTTCCTGATCGAGGGCGACCTGAACCCCGACAACAGCGACGTG
GACAAGCTGTTCATCCAGCTGGTGCAGACCTACAACCAGCTGTTCGAGGAAAACCCCATCAACGCCAGCG
GCGTGGACGCCAAGGCCATCCTGTCTGCCAGACTGAGCAAGAGCAGACGGCTGGAAAATCTGATCGCCCA
GCTGCCCGGCGAGAAGAAGAATGGCCTGTTCGGAAACCTGATTGCCCTGAGCCTGGGCCTGACCCCCAAC
TTCAAGAGCAACTTCGACCTGGCCGAGGATGCCAAACTGCAGCTGAGCAAGGACACCTACGACGACGACC
TGGACAACCTGCTGGCCCAGATCGGCGACCAGTACGCCGACCTGTTTCTGGCCGCCAAGAACCTGTCCGA
CGCCATCCTGCTGAGCGACATCCTGAGAGTGAACACCGAGATCACCAAGGCCCCCCTGAGCGCCTCTATG
ATCAAGAGATACGACGAGCACCACCAGGACCTGACCCTGCTGAAAGCTCTCGTGCGGCAGCAGCTGCCTG
AGAAGTACAAAGAGATTTTCTTCGACCAGAGCAAGAACGGCTACGCCGGCTACATTGACGGCGGAGCCAG
CCAGGAAGAGTTCTACAAGTTCATCAAGCCCATCCTGGAAAAGATGGACGGCACCGAGGAACTGCTCGTG
AAGCTGAACAGAGAGGACCTGCTGCGGAAGCAGCGGACCTTCGACAACGGCAGCATCCCCCACCAGATCC
ACCTGGGAGAGCTGCACGCCATTCTGCGGCGGCAGGAAGATTTTTACCCATTCCTGAAGGACAACCGGGA
AAAGATCGAGAAGATCCTGACCTTCCGCATCCCCTACTACGTGGGCCCTCTGGCCAGGGGAAACAGCAGA
TTCGCCTGGATGACCAGAAAGAGCGAGGAAACCATCACCCCCTGGAACTTCGAGGAAGTGGTGGACAAGG
GCGCTTCCGCCCAGAGCTTCATCGAGCGGATGACCAACTTCGATAAGAACCTGCCCAACGAGAAGGTGCT
GCCCAAGCACAGCCTGCTGTACGAGTACTTCACCGTGTATAACGAGCTGACCAAAGTGAAATACGTGACC
GAGGGAATGAGAAAGCCCGCCTTCCTGAGCGGCGAGCAGAAAAAGGCCATCGTGGACCTGCTGTTCAAGA
CCAACCGGAAAGTGACCGTGAAGCAGCTGAAAGAGGACTACTTCAAGAAAATCGAGTGCTTCGACTCCGT
GGAAATCTCCGGCGTGGAAGATCGGTTCAACGCCTCCCTGGGCACATACCACGATCTGCTGAAAATTATC
AAGGACAAGGACTTCCTGGACAATGAGGAAAACGAGGACATTCTGGAAGATATCGTGCTGACCCTGACAC
TGTTTGAGGACAGAGAGATGATCGAGGAACGGCTGAAAACCTATGCCCACCTGTTCGACGACAAAGTGAT
GAAGCAGCTGAAGCGGCGGAGATACACCGGCTGGGGCAGGCTGAGCCGGAAGCTGATCAACGGCATCCGG
GACAAGCAGTCCGGCAAGACAATCCTGGATTTCCTGAAGTCCGACGGCTTCGCCAACAGAAACTTCATGC
AGCTGATCCACGACGACAGCCTGACCTTTAAAGAGGACATCCAGAAAGCCCAGGTGTCCGGCCAGGGCGA
TAGCCTGCACGAGCACATTGCCAATCTGGCCGGCAGCCCCGCCATTAAGAAGGGCATCCTGCAGACAGTG
AAGGTGGTGGACGAGCTCGTGAAAGTGATGGGCCGGCACAAGCCCGAGAACATCGTGATCGAAATGGCCA
GAGAGAACCAGACCACCCAGAAGGGACAGAAGAACAGCCGCGAGAGAATGAAGCGGATCGAAGAGGGCAT
CAAAGAGCTGGGCAGCCAGATCCTGAAAGAACACCCCGTGGAAAACACCCAGCTGCAGAACGAGAAGCTG
TACCTGTACTACCTGCAGAATGGGCGGGATATGTACGTGGACCAGGAACTGGACATCAACCGGCTGTCCG
ACTACGATGTGGACCATATCGTGCCTCAGAGCTTTCTGAAGGACGACTCCATCGACAACAAGGTGCTGAC
CAGAAGCGACAAGAACCGGGGCAAGAGCGACAACGTGCCCTCCGAAGAGGTCGTGAAGAAGATGAAGAAC
TACTGGCGGCAGCTGCTGAACGCCAAGCTGATTACCCAGAGAAAGTTCGACAATCTGACCAAGGCCGAGA
GAGGCGGCCTGAGCGAACTGGATAAGGCCGGCTTCATCAAGAGACAGCTGGTGGAAACCCGGCAGATCAC
AAAGCACGTGGCACAGATCCTGGACTCCCGGATGAACACTAAGTACGACGAGAATGACAAGCTGATCCGG
GAAGTGAAAGTGATCACCCTGAAGTCCAAGCTGGTGTCCGATTTCCGGAAGGATTTCCAGTTTTACAAAG
TGCGCGAGATCAACAACTACCACCACGCCCACGACGCCTACCTGAACGCCGTCGTGGGAACCGCCCTGAT
CAAAAAGTACCCTAAGCTGGAAAGCGAGTTCGTGTACGGCGACTACAAGGTGTACGACGTGCGGAAGATG
ATCGCCAAGAGCGAGCAGGAAATCGGCAAGGCTACCGCCAAGTACTTCTTCTACAGCAACATCATGAACT
TTTTCAAGACCGAGATTACCCTGGCCAACGGCGAGATCCGGAAGCGGCCTCTGATCGAGACAAACGGCGA
AACCGGGGAGATCGTGTGGGATAAGGGCCGGGATTTTGCCACCGTGCGGAAAGTGCTGAGCATGCCCCAA
GTGAATATCGTGAAAAAGACCGAGGTGCAGACAGGCGGCTTCAGCAAAGAGTCTATCCTGCCCAAGAGGA
ACAGCGATAAGCTGATCGCCAGAAAGAAGGACTGGGACCCTAAGAAGTACGGCGGCTTCGACAGCCCCAC
CGTGGCCTATTCTGTGCTGGTGGTGGCCAAAGTGGAAAAGGGCAAGTCCAAGAAACTGAAGAGTGTGAAA
GAGCTGCTGGGGATCACCATCATGGAAAGAAGCAGCTTCGAGAAGAATCCCATCGACTTTCTGGAAGCCA
AGGGCTACAAAGAAGTGAAAAAGGACCTGATCATCAAGCTGCCTAAGTACTCCCTGTTCGAGCTGGAAAA
CGGCCGGAAGAGAATGCTGGCCTCTGCCGGCGAACTGCAGAAGGGAAACGAACTGGCCCTGCCCTCCAAA
TATGTGAACTTCCTGTACCTGGCCAGCCACTATGAGAAGCTGAAGGGCTCCCCCGAGGATAATGAGCAGA
AACAGCTGTTTGTGGAACAGCACAAGCACTACCTGGACGAGATCATCGAGCAGATCAGCGAGTTCTCCAA
GAGAGTGATCCTGGCCGACGCTAATCTGGACAAAGTGCTGTCCGCCTACAACAAGCACCGGGATAAGCCC
ATCAGAGAGCAGGCCGAGAATATCATCCACCTGTTTACCCTGACCAATCTGGGAGCCCCTGCCGCCTTCA
AGTACTTTGACACCACCATCGACCGGAAGAGGTACACCAGCACCAAAGAGGTGCTGGACGCCACCCTGAT
CCACCAGAGCATCACCGGCCTGTACGAGACACGGATCGACCTGTCTCAGCTGGGAGGCGACAAGCGTCCT
GCTGCTACTAAGAAAGCTGGTCAAGCTAAGAAAAAGAAAGCTAGCGGCAGCGGCGCCACCAACTTCAGCC
TGCTGAAGCAGGCCGGCGACGTGGAGGAGAACCCCGGCCCCATGACCGAGTACAAGCCCACGGTGCGCCT
CGCCACCCGCGACGACGTCCCCAGGGCCGTACGCACCCTCGCCGCCGCGTTCGCCGACTACCCCGCCACG
CGCCACACCGTCGATCCGGACCGCCACATCGAGCGGGTCACCGAGCTGCAAGAACTCTTCCTCACGCGCG
TCGGGCTCGACATCGGCAAGGTGTGGGTCGCGGACGACGGCGCCGCGGTGGCGGTCTGGACCACGCCGGA
GAGCGTCGAAGCGGGGGCGGTGTTCGCCGAGATCGGCCCGCGCATGGCCGAGTTGAGCGGTTCCCGGCTG
GCCGCGCAGCAACAGATGGAAGGCCTCCTGGCGCCGCACCGGCCCAAGGAGCCCGCGTGGTTCCTGGCCA
CCGTCGGAGTCTCGCCCGACCACCAGGGCAAGGGTCTGGGCAGCGCCGTCGTGCTCCCCGGAGTGGAGGC
GGCCGAGCGCGCCGGGGTGCCCGCCTTCCTGGAGACCTCCGCGCCCCGCAACCTCCCCTTCTACGAGCGG
CTCGGCTTCACCGTCACCGCCGACGTCGAGGTGCCCGAAGGACCGCGCACCTGGTGCATGACCCGCAAGC
CCGGTGCCTGAACGCGTTAAGTCGACAATCAACCTCTGGATTACAAAATTTGTGAAAGATTGACTGGTAT
TCTTAACTATGTTGCTCCTTTTACGCTATGTGGATACGCTGCTTTAATGCCTTTGTATCATGCTATTGCT
TCCCGTATGGCTTTCATTTTCTCCTCCTTGTATAAATCCTGGTTGCTGTCTCTTTATGAGGAGTTGTGGC
CCGTTGTCAGGCAACGTGGCGTGGTGTGCACTGTGTTTGCTGACGCAACCCCCACTGGTTGGGGCATTGC
CACCACCTGTCAGCTCCTTTCCGGGACTTTCGCTTTCCCCCTCCCTATTGCCACGGCGGAACTCATCGCC
GCCTGCCTTGCCCGCTGCTGGACAGGGGCTCGGCTGTTGGGCACTGACAATTCCGTGGTGTTGTCGGGGA
AATCATCGTCCTTTCCTTGGCTGCTCGCCTGTGTTGCCACCTGGATTCTGCGCGGGACGTCCTTCTGCTA
CGTCCCTTCGGCCCTCAATCCAGCGGACCTTCCTTCCCGCGGCCTGCTGCCGGCTCTGCGGCCTCTTCCG
CGTCTTCGCCTTCGCCCTCAGACGAGTCGGATCTCCCTTTGGGCCGCCTCCCCGCGTCGACTTTAAGACC
AATGACTTACAAGGCAGCTGTAGATCTTAGCCACTTTTTAAAAGAAAAGGGGGGACTGGAAGGGCTAATT
CACTCCCAACGAAGACAAGATCTGCTTTTTGCTTGTACTGGGTCTCTCTGGTTAGACCAGATCTGAGCCT
GGGAGCTCTCTGGCTAACTAGGGAACCCACTGCTTAAGCCTCAATAAAGCTTGCCTTGAGTGCTTCAAGT
AGTGTGTGCCCGTCTGTTGTGTGACTCTGGTAACTAGAGATCCCTCAGACCCTTTTAGTCAGTGTGGAAA
ATCTCTAGCAGTACGTATAGTAGTTCATGTCATCTTATTATTCAGTATTTATAACTTGCAAAGAAATGAA
TATCAGAGAGTGAGAGGAACTTGTTTATTGCAGCTTATAATGGTTACAAATAAAGCAATAGCATCACAAA
TTTCACAAATAAAGCATTTTTTTCACTGCATTCTAGTTGTGGTTTGTCCAAACTCATCAATGTATCTTAT
CATGTCTGGCTCTAGCTATCCCGCCCCTAACTCCGCCCATCCCGCCCCTAACTCCGCCCAGTTCCGCCCA
TTCTCCGCCCCATGGCTGACTAATTTTTTTTATTTATGCAGAGGCCGAGGCCGCCTCGGCCTCTGAGCTA
TTCCAGAAGTAGTGAGGAGGCTTTTTTGGAGGCCTAGGGACGTACCCAATTCGCCCTATAGTGAGTCGTA
TTACGCGCGCTCACTGGCCGTCGTTTTACAACGTCGTGACTGGGAAAACCCTGGCGTTACCCAACTTAAT
CGCCTTGCAGCACATCCCCCTTTCGCCAGCTGGCGTAATAGCGAAGAGGCCCGCACCGATCGCCCTTCCC
AACAGTTGCGCAGCCTGAATGGCGAATGGG
[124 nt withheld, positions 8921-9044]
C
[91 nt withheld, positions 9046-9136]
A
[49 nt withheld, positions 9138-9186]
CCTTTGACGTTGGAGTCCACGTTCTTT
[37 nt withheld, positions 9214-9250]
ACCCTATCTCGGTCTATTCTTTTGATTTATAAGGGATTTTGCCGATTTCGGCCTATTGGTTAAAAAATGA
GCTGATTTAACAAAAATTTAACGCGAATTTTAACAAAATATTAACGCTTACAATTTAGGTGGCACTTTTC
GGGGAAATGTGCGCGGAACCCCTATTTGTTTATTTTTCTAAATACATTCAAATATGTATCCGCTCATGAG
ACAATAACCCTGATAAATGCTTCAATAATATTGAAAAAGGAAGAGTATGAGTATTCAACATTTCCGTGTC
GCCCTTATTCCCTTTTTTGCGGCATTTTGCCTTCCTGTTTTTGCTCACCCAGAAACGCTGGTGAAAGTAA
AAGATGCTGAAGATCAGTTGGGTGCACGAGTGGGTTACATCGAACTGGATCTCAACAGCGGTAAGATCCT
TGAGAGTTTTCGCCCCGAAGAACGTTTTCCAATGATGAGCACTTTTAAAGTTCTGCTATGTGGCGCGGTA
TTATCCCGTATTGACGCCGGGCAAGAGCAACTCGGTCGCCGCATACACTATTCTCAGAATGACTTGGTTG
AGTACTCACCAGTCACAGAAAAGCATCTTACGGATGGCATGACAGTAAGAGAATTATGCAGTGCTGCCAT
AACCATGAGTGATAACACTGCGGCCAACTTACTTCTGACAACGATCGGAGGACCGAAGGAGCTAACCGCT
TTTTTGCACAACATGGGGGATCATGTAACTCGCCTTGATCGTTGGGAACCGGAGCTGAATGAAGCCATAC
CAAACGACGAGCGTGACACCACGATGCCTGTAGCAATGGCAACAACGTTGCGCAAACTATTAACTGGCGA
ACTACTTACTCTAGCTTCCCGGCAACAATTAATAGACTGGATGGAGGCGGATAAAGTTGCAGGACCACTT
CTGCGCTCGGCCCTTCCGGCTGGCTGGTTTATTGCTGATAAATCTGGAGCCGGTGAGCGTGGGTCTCGCG
GTATCATTGCAGCACTGGGGCCAGATGGTAAGCCCTCCCGTATCGTAGTTATCTACACGACGGGGAGTCA
GGCAACTATGGATGAACGAAATAGACAGATCGCTGAGATAGGTGCCTCACTGATTAAGCATTGGTAACTG
TCAGACCAAGTTTACTCATATATACTTTAGATTGATTTAAAACTTCATTTTTAATTTAAAAGGATCTAGG
TGAAGATCCTTTTTGATAATCTCATGACCAAAATCCCTTAACGTGAGTTTTCGTTCCACTGAGCGTCAGA
CCCCGTAGAAAAGATCAAAGGATCTTCTTGAGATCCTTTTTTTCTGCGCGTAATCTGCTGCTTGCAAACA
AAAAAACCACCGCTACCAGCGGTGGTTTGTTTGCCGGATCAAGAGCTACCAACTCTTTTTCCGAAGGTAA
CTGGCTTCAGCAGAGCGCAGATACCAAATACTGTTCTTCTAGTGTAGCCGTAGTTAGGCCACCACTTCAA
GAACTCTGTAGCACCGCCTACATACCTCGCTCTGCTAATCCTGTTACCAGTGGCTGCTGCCAGTGGCGAT
AAGTCGTGTCTTACCGGGTTGGACTCAAGACGATAGTTACCGGATAAGGCGCAGCGGTCGGGCTGAACGG
GGGGTTCGTGCACACAGCCCAGCTTGGAGCGAACGACCTACACCGAACTGAGATACCTACAGCGTGAGCT
ATGAGAAAGCGCCACGCTTCCCGAAGGGAGAAAGGCGGACAGGTATCCGGTAAGCGGCAGGGTCGGAACA
GGAGAGCGCACGAGGGAGCTTCCAGGGGGAAACGCCTGGTATCTTTATAGTCCTGTCGGGTTTCGCCACC
TCTGACTTGAGCGTCGATTTTTGTGATGCTCGTCAGGGGGGCGGAGCCTATGGAAAAACGCCAGCAACGC
GGCCTTTTTACGGTTCCTGGCCTTTTGCTGGCCTTTTGCTCACATGTTCTTTCCTGCGTTATCCCCTGAT
TCTGTGGATAACCGTATTACCGCCTTTGAGTGAGCTGATACCGCTCGCCGCAGCCGAACGACCGAGCGCA
GCGAGTCAGTGAGCGAGGAAGCGGAAGAGCGCCCAATACGCAAACCGCCTCTCCCCGCGCGTTGGCCGAT
TCATTAATGCAGCTGGCACGACAGGTTTCCCGACTGGAAAGCGGGCAGTGAGCGCAACGCAATTAATGTG
AGTTAGCTCACTCATTAGGCACCCCAGGCTTTACACTTTATGCTTCCGGCTCGTATGTTGTGTGGAATTG
TGAGCGGATAACAATTTCACACAGGAAACAGCTATGACCATGATTACGCCAAGCGCGCAATTAACCCTCA
CTAAAGGGAACAAAAGCTGGAGCTGCAAGC
Features (pLannotate 1.2.2; 29 found; start..end, strand, type, name):
      5..231     +  promoter       RSV promoter: Rous sarcoma virus enhancer/promoter
    232..412     +  LTR            5' LTR (truncated): truncated 5' long terminal repeat (LTR) from HIV-1
    459..584     +  misc_feature   HIV-1 Ψ: packaging signal of human immunodeficiency virus type 1
    568..931     +  CDS            HIV-1 gag (fragment): gag protein from human immunodeficiency virus 1; gag
   1077..1310    +  misc_feature   RRE: The Rev response element (RRE) of HIV-1 allows for Rev-dependent mRNA export from the nucleus to the cytoplasm.
   1687..1713    +  CDS            Rev (fragment): human immunodeficiency virus 1 (HIV-1) Rev protein; rev; enhances nuclear export of unspliced and incompletely spliced viral mRNAs
   1717..1957    +  promoter       U6 promoter: RNA polymerase III promoter for human U6 snRNA
   1987..2062    +  misc_RNA       gRNA scaffold: guide RNA scaffold for the Streptococcus pyogenes CRISPR/Cas9 system
   2110..2227    +  misc_feature   cPPT/CTS: central polypurine tract and central termination sequence of HIV-1
   2296..2507    +  promoter       EF-1α core promoter: core promoter for human elongation factor EF-1α
   2611..4212    +  CDS            Cas9(N): N-terminal portion of Streptococcus pyogenes Cas9 (Zetsche et al., 2015)
   4213..6711    +  CDS            Cas9(C): C-terminal portion of Streptococcus pyogenes Cas9 (Zetsche et al., 2015)
   6832..7431    +  CDS            PuroR (fragment): puromycin N-acetyltransferase; pac from Streptomyces; confers resistance to puromycin
   7447..8035    +  misc_feature   WPRE: woodchuck hepatitis virus posttranscriptional regulatory element
   8086..8105    +  misc_feature   cPPT/CTS (fragment): central polypurine tract and central termination sequence of HIV-1
   8107..8340    +  LTR            3' LTR (ΔU3): self-inactivating 3' long terminal repeat (LTR) from HIV-1
   8418..8539    +  polyA_signal   SV40 poly(A) signal: SV40 polyadenylation signal
   8579..8714    +  rep_origin     SV40 ori: SV40 origin of replication
   8735..8753    -  promoter       T7 promoter: promoter for bacteriophage T7 RNA polymerase
   8761..8916    +  CDS            lacZα (fragment): LacZα fragment of β-galactosidase; lacZ fragment
   8921..9349    +  rep_origin     f1 ori (sequence partly withheld): f1 bacteriophage origin of replication; arrow indicates direction of (+) strand synthesis
   9402..9506    +  promoter       AmpR promoter: bla
   9507..10367   +  CDS            AmpR: β-lactamase; bla; confers resistance to ampicillin, carbenicillin, and related antibiotics
  10538..11126   +  rep_origin     ori: high-copy-number ColE1/pMB1/pBR322/pUC origin of replication
  11309..11401   +  CDS            lacI (fragment): lac repressor; lacI; The lac repressor binds to the lac operator to inhibit transcription in E. coli. This inhibition can be relieved by adding lactose or isopropyl-β-D-thiogalactopyranoside (IPTG).
  11414..11435   +  protein_bind   CAP binding site: CAP binding activates transcription in the presence of cAMP. E. coli catabolite activator protein
  11450..11480   +  promoter       lac promoter: promoter for the E. coli lac operon
  11484..11506   +  protein_bind   lac operator (fragment): The lac repressor binds to the lac operator to inhibit transcription in E. coli. This inhibition can be relieved by adding lactose or isopropyl-β-D-thiogalactopyranoside (IPTG). lac repressor encoded by lacI
  11549..11567   +  promoter       T3 promoter: promoter for bacteriophage T3 RNA polymerase
