[The description below was written by a language model from this plasmid's Addgene catalogue record and pLannotate feature annotations shown in this document.]
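Description:
pLentiCRISPRv1-sgPHGDH-G5 is an all-in-one lentiviral CRISPR plasmid of about 11.6 kb, built on the pLentiCRISPRv1 backbone, for stable knockout of human phosphoglycerate dehydrogenase (PHGDH), the enzyme that commits glycolytic carbon to serine synthesis. It is propagated in E. coli through a high-copy ColE1/pUC-type origin with ampicillin selection (AmpR under its own bla promoter). The backbone also carries an f1 origin, an SV40 origin and poly(A) signal, and remnants of a lac/lacZα cloning region flanked by T7 and T3 promoters.

The viral portion has a third-generation-style layout. An RSV promoter fused to a truncated HIV-1 5' LTR drives genomic RNA production in packaging cells. It is followed by the Ψ packaging signal with a gag fragment, the Rev response element for nuclear export, a cPPT/CTS, a WPRE to enhance transcript expression, and a self-inactivating ΔU3 3' LTR.

Two expression units sit between the LTRs. A human U6 RNA polymerase III promoter transcribes the PHGDH-targeting guide, which was cloned through BsmBI sites directly upstream of the S. pyogenes gRNA scaffold. An EF-1α core promoter drives S. pyogenes Cas9; the annotation software splits it into N- and C-terminal portions, but these are contiguous. A puromycin N-acetyltransferase coding sequence lies just downstream of Cas9. The feature table does not annotate the linker between Cas9 and this marker, so how the two are co-expressed is not stated.

After packaging and transduction of mammalian cells, puromycin selects integrants that express both Cas9 and the guide, giving stable PHGDH disruption. The associated work concerns serine synthesis and one-carbon metabolism.
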