Addgene plasmid #83913: pLentiCRISPRv1-sgPHGDH-G5
Purpose: stable knockout
Depositing lab: David Sabatini. Depositing organization: Whitehead Institute for Biomedical Research. Publication: A PHGDH inhibitor reveals coordination of serine synthesis and one-carbon unit fate. Pacold ME, Brimacombe KR, Chan SH, Rohde JM, Lewis CA, Swier LJ, Possemato R, Chen WW, Sullivan LB, Fiske BP, Cho S, Freinkman E, Birsoy K, Abu-Remaileh M, Shaul YD, Liu CM, Zhou M, Koh MJ, Chung H, Davidson SM, Luengo A, Wang AQ, Xu X, Yasgar A, Liu L, Rai G, Westover KD, Vander Heiden MG, Shen M, Gray NS, Boxer MB, Sabatini DM. Nat Chem Biol. 2016 Jun;12(6):452-8. doi: 10.1038/nchembio.2070. Epub 2016 Apr 25. PubMed 27110680.
Backbone
  Vector backbone: pLentiCRISPRv1
  Backbone size w/o insert (bp): 11565
  Total vector size (bp): 11589
  Vector type: Mammalian Expression, Lentiviral, CRISPR
  Selectable markers: Puromycin
Growth in bacteria
  Bacterial resistance: Ampicillin, 100 μg/mL
  Growth temperature: 37°C
  Growth strain: NEB Stable
  Copy number: Unknown
Gene/Insert
  Gene/Insert name: Phosphoglycerate dehydrogenase (alt name: PHGDH)
  gRNA/shRNA sequence: CACCGGCTTCTGCCAGACCAATCCA
  Species: H. sapiens (human)
  GenBank ID: NM_006623.3
  Entrez Gene: PHGDH (a.k.a. 3-PGDH, 3PGDH, HEL-S-113, NLS, NLS1, PDG, PGAD, PGD, PGDH, PHGDHD, SERA)
  Promoter: hU6
  Cloning method: Restriction Enzyme; 5′ cloning site BsmBI (unknown if destroyed); 3′ cloning site BsmBI (unknown if destroyed)
  Sequencing primers: 5′ CCCAGAGAGGGCCTATTTCCCA
Terms and licenses: Academic/Nonprofit Terms; Industry Terms: Not Available to Industry
How to cite: pLentiCRISPRv1-sgPHGDH-G5 was a gift from David Sabatini (Addgene plasmid # 83913 ; http://n2t.net/addgene:83913 ; RRID:Addgene_83913)
