>Addgene plasmid #83913 | pLentiCRISPRv1-sgPHGDH-G5 | addgene partial sequence | sequence record 163490 | hU6-F 5'-GAGGGCCTATTTCCCATGATT-3'
ATACAAGGCTGTTAGAGAGATAATTAGAATTAATTTGACTGTAAACACAAAGATATTAGTACAAAATACG
TGACGTAGAAAGTAATAATTTCTTGGGTAGTTTGCAGTTTTAAAATTATGTTTTAAAATGGACTATCATA
TGCTTACCGTAACTTGAAAGTATTTCGATTTCTTGGCTTTATATATCTTGTGGAAAGGACGAAACACCGG
CTTCTGCCAGACCAATCCAGTTTTAGAGCTAGAAATAGCAAGTTAAAATAAGGCTAGTCCGTTATCAACT
TGAAAAAGTGGCACCGAGTCGGTGCTTTTTTGAATTCTAGATCTTGAGACAAATGGCAGTATTCATCCAC
AATTTTAAAAGAAAAGGGGGGATTGGGGGGTACAGTGCAGGGGAAAGAATAGTAGACATAATAGCAACAG
ACATACAAACTAAAGAATTACAAAAACAAATTACAAAAATTCAAAATTTTCGGGTTTATTACAGGGACAG
CAGAGATCCACTTTGGCGCCGGCTCGAGTGGCTCCGGTGCCCGTCAGTGGGCAGAGCGCACATCGCCCAC
AGTCCCCGAGAAGTTGGGGGGAGGGGTCGGCAATTGAACCGGTGCCTAGAGAAGGTGGCGCGGGGTAAAC
TGGGAAAGTGATGTCGTGTACTGGCTCCGCCTTTTTCCCGAGGGTGGGGGAGAACCGTATATAAGTGCAG
TAGTCGCCGTGAACGTTCTTTTTCGCAACGGGTTTGCCGCCAGAACACAGGTGTCGTGACGCGGGATCCG
CCACCATGGATTACAAAGACGATGACGATAAGATGGCCCCAAAGAAGAAGCGGAAGGTCGGTATCCACGG
AGTCCCAGCAGCCGACAAGAAGTACAGCATCGGCCTGGACATCGGCACCAACTCTGTGGGCTGGGCCGTG
ATCACCGACGAGTACAAGGTGCCCAGCAAGAAATTCAAGGTGCTGGGCAACACCGACCGGCACAGCATCA
AGAAGAACCTGATCGGAGCCCTGCTGTTCGACAGCGGCGAAACAGCCGAGGCCACCCGG
