>Addgene plasmid #83913 | pLentiCRISPRv1-sgPHGDH-G5 | addgene partial sequence | sequence record 163491 | EF1a-F_alt 5'-gccgtgaacgttctttttc-3'
TGTCGTGACGCGGGATCCGCCACCATGGATTACAAAGACGATGACGATAAGATGGCCCCAAAGAAGAAGC
GGAAGGTCGGTATCCACGGAGTCCCAGCAGCCGACAAGAAGTACAGCATCGGCCTGGACATCGGCACCAA
CTCTGTGGGCTGGGCCGTGATCACCGACGAGTACAAGGTGCCCAGCAAGAAATTCAAGGTGCTGGGCAAC
ACCGACCGGCACAGCATCAAGAAGAACCTGATCGGAGCCCTGCTGTTCGACAGCGGCGAAACAGCCGAGG
CCACCCGGCTGAAGAGAACCGCCAGAAGAAGATACACCAGACGGAAGAACCGGATCTGCTATCTGCAAGA
GATCTTCAGCAACGAGATGGCCAAGGTGGACGACAGCTTCTTCCACAGACTGGAAGAGTCCTTCCTGGTG
GAAGAGGATAAGAAGCACGAGCGGCACCCCATCTTCGGCAACATCGTGGACGAGGTGGCCTACCACGAGA
AGTACCCCACCATCTACCACCTGAGAAAGAAACTGGTGGACAGCACCGACAAGGCCGACCTGCGGCTGAT
CTATCTGGCCCTGGCCCACATGATCAAGTTCCGGGGCCACTTCCTGATCGAGGGCGACCTGAACCCCGAC
AACAGCGACGTGGACAAGCTGTTCATCCAGCTGGTGCAGACCTACAACCAGCTGTTCGAGGAAAACCCCA
TCAACGCCAGCGGCGTGGACGCCAAGGCCATCCTGTCTGCCAGACTGAGCAAGAGCAGACGGCTGGAAAA
TCTGATCGCCCAGCTGCCCGGCGAGAAGAAGAATGGCCTGTTCGGAAACCTGATTGCCCTGAGCCTGGGC
CTGACCCCCAACTTCAAGAGCAACTTCGACCTGGCCGAGGATGCCAAACTGCAGCTGAGCAAGGACACCT
ACGACGACGACCTGGACAACCTGCTGGCCCAGATCGGC
