>Addgene plasmid #83913 | pLentiCRISPRv1-sgPHGDH-G5 | addgene partial sequence | sequence record 163492 | puro-variant-R 5'-gtgggcttgtactcggtcat-3'
CGCCGGCCTGCTTCAGCAGGCTGAAGTTGGTGGCGCCGCTGCCGCTAGCTTTCTTTTTCTTAGCTTGACC
AGCTTTCTTAGTAGCAGCAGGACGCTTGTCGCCTCCCAGCTGAGACAGGTCGATCCGTGTCTCGTACAGG
CCGGTGATGCTCTGGTGGATCAGGGTGGCGTCCAGCACCTCTTTGGTGCTGGTGTACCTCTTCCGGTCGA
TGGTGGTGTCAAAGTACTTGAAGGCGGCAGGGGCTCCCAGATTGGTCAGGGTAAACAGGTGGATGATATT
CTCGGCCTGCTCTCTGATGGGCTTATCCCGGTGCTTGTTGTAGGCGGACAGCACTTTGTCCAGATTAGCG
TCGGCCAGGATCACTCTCTTGGAGAACTCGCTGATCTGCTCGATGATCTCGTCCAGGTAGTGCTTGTGCT
GTTCCACAAACAGCTGTTTCTGCTCATTATCCTCGGGGGAGCCCTTCAGCTTCTCATAGTGGCTGGCCAG
GTACAGGAAGTTCACATATTTGGAGGGCAGGGCCAGTTCGTTTCCCTTCTGCAGTTCGCCGGCAGAGGCC
AGCATTCTCTTCCGGCCGTTTTCCAGCTCGAACAGGGAGTACTTAGGCAGCTTGATGATCAGGTCCTTTT
TCACTTCTTTGTAGCCCTTGGCTTCCAGAAAGTCGATGGGATTCTTCTCGAAGCTGCTTCTTTCCATGAT
GGTGATCCCCAGCAGCTCTTTCACACTCTTCAGTTTCTTGGACTTGCCCTTTTCCACTTTGGCCACCACC
AGCACAGAATAGGCCACGGTGGGGCTGTCGAAGCCGCCGTACTTCTTAGGGTCCCAGTCCTTCTTTCTGG
CGATCAGCTTATCGCTGTTCCTCTTGGGCAGGATAGACTCTTTGCTGAAGCCGCCTGTCTGCACCTCGGT
CT
